>Addgene plasmid #244880 | pLV-FAM136A-WT-3xFLAG-hygro | addgene full sequence | sequence record 489440 | Addgene NGS Result
GGCGTACACAAATCGCCCGCAGAAGCGCGGCCGTCTGGACCGATGGCTGTGTAGAAGTACTCGCCGATAG
TGGAAACCGACGCCCCAGCACTCGTCCGAGGGCAAAGGAATAGCCCGGGCGGGGCGCGTCTGGAACAATC
AACCTCTGGATTACAAAATTTGTGAAAGATTGACTGGTATTCTTAACTATGTTGCTCCTTTTACGCTATG
TGGATACGCTGCTTTAATGCCTTTGTATCATGCTATTGCTTCCCGTATGGCTTTCATTTTCTCCTCCTTG
TATAAATCCTGGTTGCTGTCTCTTTATGAGGAGTTGTGGCCCGTTGTCAGGCAACGTGGCGTGGTGTGCA
CTGTGTTTGCTGACGCAACCCCCACTGGTTGGGGCATTGCCACCACCTGTCAGCTCCTTTCCGGGACTTT
CGCTTTCCCCCTCCCTATTGCCACGGCGGAACTCATCGCCGCCTGCCTTGCCCGCTGCTGGACAGGGGCT
CGGCTGTTGGGCACTGACAATTCCGTGGTGTTGTCGGGGAAGCTGACGTCCTTTCCATGGCTGCTCGCCT
GTGTTGCCACCTGGATTCTGCGCGGGACGTCCTTCTGCTACGTCCCTTCGGCCCTCAATCCAGCGGACCT
TCCTTCCCGCGGCCTGCTGCCGGCTCTGCGGCCTCTTCCGCGTCTTCGCCTTCGCCCTCAGACGAGTCGG
ATCTCCCTTTGGGCCGCCTCCCCGCCTGGAATTAATTCTGCAGTCGAGACCTAGAAAAACATGGAGCAAT
CACAAGTAGCAATACAGCAGCTACCAATGCTGATTGTGCCTGGCTAGAAGCACAAGAGGAGGAGGAGGTG
GGTTTTCCAGTCACACCTCAGGTACCTTTAAGACCAATGACTTACAAGGCAGCTGTAGATCTTAGCCACT
TTTTAAAAGAAAAGAGGGGACTGGAAGGGCTAATTCACTCCCAACGAAGACAAGATATCCTTGATCTGTG
GATCTACCACACACAAGGCTACTTCCCTGATTAGCAGAACTACACACCAGGGCCAGGGGTCAGATATCCA
CTGACCTTTGGATGGTGCTACAAGCTAGTACCAGTTGAGCCAGATAAGGTAGAAGAGGCCAATAAAGGAG
AGAACACCAGCTTGTTACACCCTGTGAGCCTGCATGGGATGGATGACCCGGAGAGAGAAGTGTTAGAGTG
GAGGTTTGACAGCCGCCTAGCATTTCATCACGTGGCCCGAGAGCTGCATCCGGAGTACTTCAAGAACTGC
TGATATCGAGCTTGCTACAAGGGACTTTCCGCTGGGGACTTTCCAGGGAGGCGTGGCCTGGGCGGGACTG
GGGAGTGGCGAGCCCTCAGATCCTGCATATAAGCAGCTGCTTTTTGCCTGTACTGGGTCTCTCTGGTTAG
ACCAGATCTGAGCCTGGGAGCTCTCTGGCTAACTAGGGAACCCACTGCTTAAGCCTCAATAAAGCTTGCC
TTGAGTGCTTCAAGTAGTGTGTGCCCGTCTGTTGTGTGACTCTGGTAACTAGAGATCCCTCAGACCCTTT
TAGTCAGTGTGGAAAATCTCTAGCAGTAGTAGTTCATGTCATCTTATTATTCAGTATTTATAACTTGCAA
AGAAATGAATATCAGAGAGTGAGAGGCCTTGACATTGCTAGCGTTTACCGTCGACCTCTAGCTAGAGCTT
GGCGTAATCATGGTCATAGCTGTTTCCTGTGTGAAATTGTTATCCGCTCACAATTCCACACAACATACGA
GCCGGAAGCATAAAGTGTAAAGCCTGGGGTGCCTAATGAGTGAGCTAACTCACATTAATTGCGTTGCGCT
CACTGCCCGCTTTCCAGTCGGGAAACCTGTCGTGCCAGCTGCATTAATGAATCGGCCAACGCGCGGGGAG
AGGCGGTTTGCGTATTGGGCGCTCTTCCGCTTCCTCGCTCACTGACTCGCTGCGCTCGGTCGTTCGGCTG
CGGCGAGCGGTATCAGCTCACTCAAAGGCGGTAATACGGTTATCCACAGAATCAGGGGATAACGCAGGAA
AGAACATGTGAGCAAAAGGCCAGCAAAAGGCCAGGAACCGTAAAAAGGCCGCGTTGCTGGCGTTTTTCCA
TAGGCTCCGCCCCCCTGACGAGCATCACAAAAATCGACGCTCAAGTCAGAGGTGGCGAAACCCGACAGGA
CTATAAAGATACCAGGCGTTTCCCCCTGGAAGCTCCCTCGTGCGCTCTCCTGTTCCGACCCTGCCGCTTA
CCGGATACCTGTCCGCCTTTCTCCCTTCGGGAAGCGTGGCGCTTTCTCATAGCTCACGCTGTAGGTATCT
CAGTTCGGTGTAGGTCGTTCGCTCCAAGCTGGGCTGTGTGCACGAACCCCCCGTTCAGCCCGACCGCTGC
GCCTTATCCGGTAACTATCGTCTTGAGTCCAACCCGGTAAGACACGACTTATCGCCACTGGCAGCAGCCA
CTGGTAACAGGATTAGCAGAGCGAGGTATGTAGGCGGTGCTACAGAGTTCTTGAAGTGGTGGCCTAACTA
CGGCTACACTAGAAGAACAGTATTTGGTATCTGCGCTCTGCTGAAGCCAGTTACCTTCGGAAAAAGAGTT
GGTAGCTCTTGATCCGGCAAACAAACCACCGCTGGTAGCGGTGGTTTTTTTGTTTGCAAGCAGCAGATTA
CGCGCAGAAAAAAAGGATCTCAAGAAGATCCTTTGATCTTTTCTACGGGGTCTGACGCTCAGTGGAACGA
AAACTCACGTTAAGGGATTTTGGTCATGAGATTATCAAAAAGGATCTTCACCTAGATCCTTTTAAATTAA
AAATGAAGTTTTAAATCAATCTAAAGTATATATGAGTAAACTTGGTCTGACAGTTACCAATGCTTAATCA
GTGAGGCACCTATCTCAGCGATCTGTCTATTTCGTTCATCCATAGTTGCCTGACTCCCCGTCGTGTAGAT
AACTACGATACGGGAGGGCTTACCATCTGGCCCCAGTGCTGCAATGATACCGCGAGACCCACGCTCACCG
GCTCCAGATTTATCAGCAATAAACCAGCCAGCCGGAAGGGCCGAGCGCAGAAGTGGTCCTGCAACTTTAT
CCGCCTCCATCCAGTCTATTAATTGTTGCCGGGAAGCTAGAGTAAGTAGTTCGCCAGTTAATAGTTTGCG
CAACGTTGTTGCCATTGCTACAGGCATCGTGGTGTCACGCTCGTCGTTTGGTATGGCTTCATTCAGCTCC
GGTTCCCAACGATCAAGGCGAGTTACATGATCCCCCATGTTGTGCAAAAAAGCGGTTAGCTCCTTCGGTC
CTCCGATCGTTGTCAGAAGTAAGTTGGCCGCAGTGTTATCACTCATGGTTATGGCAGCACTGCATAATTC
TCTTACTGTCATGCCATCCGTAAGATGCTTTTCTGTGACTGGTGAGTACTCAACCAAGTCATTCTGAGAA
TAGTGTATGCGGCGACCGAGTTGCTCTTGCCCGGCGTCAATACGGGATAATACCGCGCCACATAGCAGAA
CTTTAAAAGTGCTCATCATTGGAAAACGTTCTTCGGGGCGAAAACTCTCAAGGATCTTACCGCTGTTGAG
ATCCAGTTCGATGTAACCCACTCGTGCACCCAACTGATCTTCAGCATCTTTTACTTTCACCAGCGTTTCT
GGGTGAGCAAAAACAGGAAGGCAAAATGCCGCAAAAAAGGGAATAAGGGCGACACGGAAATGTTGAATAC
TCATACTCTTCCTTTTTCAATATTATTGAAGCATTTATCAGGGTTATTGTCTCATGAGCGGATACATATT
TGAATGTATTTAGAAAAATAAACAAATAGGGGTTCCGCGCACATTTCCCCGAAAAGTGCCACCTGACGTC
GACGGATCGGGAGATCAACTTGTTTATTGCAGCTTATAATGGTTACAAATAAAGCAATAGCATCACAAAT
TTCACAAATAAAGCATTTTTTTCACTGCATTCTAGTTGTGGTTTGTCCAAACTCATCAATGTATCTTATC
ATGTCTGGATCAACTGGATAACTCAAGCTAACCAAAATCATCCCAAACTTCCCACCCCATACCCTATTAC
CACTGCCAATTACCTGTGGTTTCATTTACTCTAAACCTGTGATTCCTCTGAATTATTTTCATTTTAAAGA
AATTGTATTTGTTAAATATGTACTACAAACTTAGTAGTTGGAAGGGCTAATTCACTCCCAAAGAAGACAA
GATATCCTTGATCTGTGGATCTACCACACACAAGGCTACTTCCCTGATTAGCAGAACTACACACCAGGGC
CAGGGGTCAGATATCCACTGACCTTTGGATGGTGCTACAAGCTAGTACCAGTTGAGCCAGATAAGGTAGA
AGAGGCCAATAAAGGAGAGAACACCAGCTTGTTACACCCTGTGAGCCTGCATGGGATGGATGACCCGGAG
AGAGAAGTGTTAGAGTGGAGGTTTGACAGCCGCCTAGCATTTCATCACGTGGCCCGAGAGCTGCATCCGG
AGTACTTCAAGAACTGCTGATATCGAGCTTGCTACAAGGGACTTTCCGCTGGGGACTTTCCAGGGAGGCG
TGGCCTGGGCGGGACTGGGGAGTGGCGAGCCCTCAGATCCTGCATATAAGCAGCTGCTTTTTGCCTGTAC
TGGGTCTCTCTGGTTAGACCAGATCTGAGCCTGGGAGCTCTCTGGCTAACTAGGGAACCCACTGCTTAAG
CCTCAATAAAGCTTGCCTTGAGTGCTTCAAGTAGTGTGTGCCCGTCTGTTGTGTGACTCTGGTAACTAGA
GATCCCTCAGACCCTTTTAGTCAGTGTGGAAAATCTCTAGCAGTGGCGCCCGAACAGGGACTTGAAAGCG
AAAGGGAAACCAGAGGAGCTCTCTCGACGCAGGACTCGGCTTGCTGAAGCGCGCACGGCAAGAGGCGAGG
GGCGGCGACTGGTGAGTACGCCAAAAATTTTGACTAGCGGAGGCTAGAAGGAGAGAGATGGGTGCGAGAG
CGTCAGTATTAAGCGGGGGAGAATTAGATCGCGATGGGAAAAAATTCGGTTAAGGCCAGGGGGAAAGAAA
AAATATAAATTAAAACATATAGTATGGGCAAGCAGGGAGCTAGAACGATTCGCAGTTAATCCTGGCCTGT
TAGAAACATCAGAAGGCTGTAGACAAATACTGGGACAGCTACAACCATCCCTTCAGACAGGATCAGAAGA
ACTTAGATCATTATATAATACAGTAGCAACCCTCTATTGTGTGCATCAAAGGATAGAGATAAAAGACACC
AAGGAAGCTTTAGACAAGATAGAGGAAGAGCAAAACAAAAGTAAGACCACCGCACAGCAAGCGGCCGGCC
GCTGATCTTCAGACCTGGAGGAGGAGATATGAGGGACAATTGGAGAAGTGAATTATATAAATATAAAGTA
GTAAAAATTGAACCATTAGGAGTAGCACCCACCAAGGCAAAGAGAAGAGTGGTGCAGAGAGAAAAAAGAG
CAGTGGGAATAGGAGCTTTGTTCCTTGGGTTCTTGGGAGCAGCAGGAAGCACTATGGGCGCAGCGTCAAT
GACGCTGACGGTACAGGCCAGACAATTATTGTCTGGTATAGTGCAGCAGCAGAACAATTTGCTGAGGGCT
ATTGAGGCGCAACAGCATCTGTTGCAACTCACAGTCTGGGGCATCAAGCAGCTCCAGGCAAGAATCCTGG
CTGTGGAAAGATACCTAAAGGATCAACAGCTCCTGGGGATTTGGGGTTGCTCTGGAAAACTCATTTGCAC
CACTGCTGTGCCTTGGAATGCTAGTTGGAGTAATAAATCTCTGGAACAGATTTGGAATCACACGACCTGG
ATGGAGTGGGACAGAGAAATTAACAATTACACAAGCTTAATACACTCCTTAATTGAAGAATCGCAAAACC
AGCAAGAAAAGAATGAACAAGAATTATTGGAATTAGATAAATGGGCAAGTTTGTGGAATTGGTTTAACAT
AACAAATTGGCTGTGGTATATAAAATTATTCATAATGATAGTAGGAGGCTTGGTAGGTTTAAGAATAGTT
TTTGCTGTACTTTCTATAGTGAATAGAGTTAGGCAGGGATATTCACCATTATCGTTTCAGACCCACCTCC
CAACCCCGAGGGGACCCGACAGGCCCGAAGGAATAGAAGAAGAAGGTGGAGAGAGAGACAGAGACAGATC
CATTCGATTAGTGAACGGATCTCGACGGTATCGCCTTTAAAAGAAAAGGGGGGATTGGGGGGTACAGTGC
AGGGGAAAGAATAGTAGACATAATAGCAACAGACATACAAACTAAAGAATTACAAAAACAAATTACAAAA
ATTCAAAATTTTCGGGTTTATTACAGGGACAGCAGAGATCCAGTTTATCGATGAGGCCCTTTCGTCTTCA
CTCGAGGTGCCCGTCAGTGGGCAGAGCGCACATCGCCCACAGTCCCCGAGAAGTTGGGGGGAGGGGTCGG
CAATTGAACCGGTGCCTAGAGAAGGTGGCGCGGGGTAAACTGGGAAAGTGATGTCGTGTACTGGCTCCGC
CTTTTTCCCGAGGGTGGGGGAGAACCGTATATAAGTGCAGTAGTCGCCGTGAACGTTCTTTTTCGCAACG
GGTTTGCCGCCAGAACACAGGTAAGTGCCGTGTGTGGTTCCCGCGGGCCTGGCCTCTTTACGGGTTATGG
CCCTTGCGTGCCTTGAATTACTTCCACCTGGCTGCAGTACGTGATTCTTGATCCCGAGCTTCGGGTTGGA
AGTGGGTGGGAGAGTTCGAGGCCTTGCGCTTAAGGAGCCCCTTCGCCTCGTGCTTGAGTTGAGGCCTGGC
CTGGGCGCTGGGGCCGCCGCGTGCGAATCTGGTGGCACCTTCGCGCCTGTCTCGCTGCTTTCGATAAGTC
TCTAGCCATTTAAAATTTTTGATGACCTGCTGCGACGCTTTTTTTCTGGCAAGATAGTCTTGTAAATGCG
GGCCAAGATCTGCACACTGGTATTTCGGTTTTTGGGGCCGCGGGCGGCGACGGGGCCCGTGCGTCCCAGC
GCACATGTTCGGCGAGGCGGGGCCTGCGAGCGCGGCCACCGAGAATCGGACGGGGGTAGTCTCAAGCTGG
CCGGCCTGCTCTGGTGCCTGGCCTCGCGCCGCCGTGTATCGCCCCGCCCTGGGCGGCAAGGCTGGCCCGG
TCGGCACCAGTTGCGTGAGCGGAAAGATGGCCGCTTCCCGGCCCTGCTGCAGGGAGCTCAAAATGGAGGA
CGCGGCGCTCGGGAGAGCGGGCGGGTGAGTCACCCACACAAAGGAAAAGGGCCTTTCCGTCCTCAGCCGT
CGCTTCATGTGACTCCACGGAGTACCGGGCGCCGTCCAGGCACCTCGATTAGTTCTCGAGCTTTTGGAGT
ACGTCGTCTTTAGGTTGGGGGGAGGGGTTTTATGCGATGGAGTTTCCCCACACTGAGTGGGTGGAGACTG
AAGTTAGGCCAGCTTGGCACTTGATGTAATTCTCCTTGGAATTTGCCCTTTTTGAGTTTGGATCTTGGTT
CATTCTCAAGCCTCAGACAGTGGTTCAAAGTTTTTTTCTTCCATTTCAGGTGTCGTGAGGATCCATGGCA
GAGCTTCAGCAATTGAGGGTACAGGAGGCAGTGGAGTCAATGGTCAAGTCTCTTGAAAGGGAGAACATCA
GAAAAATGCAGGGCTTGATGTTCCGGTGTTCAGCTTCCTGTTGTGAGGATAGTCAGGCGAGTATGAAACA
GGTCCATCAGTGCATTGAAAGGTGCCATGTACCTCTCGCCCAAGCACAAGCCTTGGTTACAAGCGAGCTG
GAAAAATTTCAGGATAGGTTGGCTAGGTGTACCATGCACTGCAACGATAAAGCAAAGGATTCTATCGACG
CGGGTAGCAAGGAACTCCAAGTTAAGCAGCAACTTGACTCATGCGTAACCAAGTGTGTGGATGACCATAT
GCACCTTATACCGACTATGACAAAAAAGATGAAAGAGGCTCTTCTTAGTATTGGAAAAGATTATAAAGAT
CATGATGGCGATTATAAAGATCATGATATTGATTATAAAGATGATGATGATAAATAATAGTGAGCGGCCG
CTCTAGAGTCGACGGGCCGCGGTAACAATTGTTAACTAACTTAAGCTAGCAACGGTTTCCCTCTAGCGGG
ATCAATTCCGCCCCCCCCCCCTAACGTTACTGGCCGAAGCCGCTTGGAATAAGGCCGGTGTGCGTTTGTC
TATATGTTATTTTCCACCATATTGCCGTCTTTTGGCAATGTGAGGGCCCGGAAACCTGGCCCTGTCTTCT
TGACGAGCATTCCTAGGGGTCTTTCCCCTCTCGCCAAAGGAATGCAAGGTCTGTTGAATGTCGTGAAGGA
AGCAGTTCCTCTGGAAGCTTCTTGAAGACAAACAACGTCTGTAGCGACCCTTTGCAGGCAGCGGAACCCC
CCACCTGGCGACAGGTGCCTCTGCGGCCAAAAGCCACGTGTATAAGATACACCTGCAAAGGCGGCACAAC
CCCAGTGCCACGTTGTGAGTTGGATAGTTGTGGAAAGAGTCAAATGGCTCTCCTCAAGCGTATTCAACAA
GGGGCTGAAGGATGCCCAGAAGGTACCCCATTGTATGGGATCTGATCTGGGGCCTCGGTGCACATGCTTT
ACATGTGTTTAGTCGAGGTTAAAAAAACGTCTAGGCCCCCCGAACCACGGGGACGTGGTTTTCCTTTGAA
AAACACGATAATACCATGAAAAAGCCTGAACTCACCGCGACGTCTGTCGAGAAGTTTCTGATCGAAAAGT
TCGACAGCGTCTCCGACCTGATGCAGCTCTCGGAGGGCGAAGAATCTCGTGCTTTCAGCTTCGATGTAGG
AGGGCGTGGATATGTCCTGCGGGTAAATAGCTGCGCCGATGGTTTCTACAAAGATCGTTATGTTTATCGG
CACTTTGCATCGGCCGCGCTCCCGATTCCGGAAGTGCTTGACATTGGGGAATTTAGCGAGAGCCTGACCT
ATTGCATCTCCCGCCGTGCACAGGGTGTCACGTTGCAAGACCTGCCTGAAACCGAACTGCCCGCTGTTCT
GCAGCCGGTCGCGGAGGCCATGGATGCGATCGCTGCGGCCGATCTTAGCCAGACGAGCGGGTTCGGCCCA
TTCGGACCGCAAGGAATCGGTCAATACACTACATGGCGTGATTTCATATGCGCGATTGCTGATCCCCATG
TGTATCACTGGCAAACTGTGATGGACGACACCGTCAGTGCGTCCGTCGCGCAGGCTCTCGATGAGCTGAT
GCTTTGGGCCGAGGACTGCCCCGAAGTCCGGCACCTCGTGCACGCGGATTTCGGCTCCAACAATGTCCTG
ACGGACAATGGCCGCATAACAGCGGTCATTGACTGGAGCGAGGCGATGTTCGGGGATTCCCAATACGAGG
TCGCCAACATCTTCTTCTGGAGGCCGTGGTTGGCTTGTATGGAGCAGCAGACGCGCTACTTCGAGCGGAG
GCATCCGGAGCTTGCAGGATCGCCGCGGCTCCGGGCGTATATGCTCCGCATTGGTCTTGACCAACTCTAT
CAGAGCTTGGTTGACGGCAATTTCGATGATGCAGCTTGGGCGCAGGGTCGATGCGACGCAATCGTCCGAT
CCGGAGCCGGGACTGTCG
Features (pLannotate 1.2.2; 24 found; start..end, strand, type, name):
    137..725     +  misc_feature   WPRE: woodchuck hepatitis virus posttranscriptional regulatory element
    742..1260    +  CDS            nef (fragment): NEF_HV1BR - Experimental evidence at protein level: Swiss-Prot protein existence level 1. Extracellular Nef protein targets CD4(+) T-lymphocytes for apoptosis by interacting with CXCR4 surface receptors (PubMed:14990729). From Human immunodeficiency virus type 1 group M subtype B (isolate BRU/LAI) (HIV-1).
   1308..1565    +  LTR            5' LTR (truncated): truncated 5' long terminal repeat (LTR) from HIV-1
   1717..1733    -  protein_bind   lac operator: The lac repressor binds to the lac operator to inhibit transcription in E. coli. This inhibition can be relieved by adding lactose or isopropyl-β-D-thiogalactopyranoside (IPTG). lac repressor encoded by lacI
   1741..1771    -  promoter       lac promoter: promoter for the E. coli lac operon
   1786..1807    -  protein_bind   CAP binding site: CAP binding activates transcription in the presence of cAMP. E. coli catabolite activator protein
   1820..1912    -  CDS            lacI (fragment): lac repressor; lacI; The lac repressor binds to the lac operator to inhibit transcription in E. coli. This inhibition can be relieved by adding lactose or isopropyl-β-D-thiogalactopyranoside (IPTG).
   2095..2683    -  rep_origin     ori: high-copy-number ColE1/pMB1/pBR322/pUC origin of replication
   2854..3714    -  CDS            AmpR: β-lactamase; bla; confers resistance to ampicillin, carbenicillin, and related antibiotics
   3715..3819    -  promoter       AmpR promoter: bla
   3867..4001    +  polyA_signal   SV40 poly(A) signal: SV40 polyadenylation signal
   4168..4497    +  CDS            nef (fragment): NEF_HV1BR - Experimental evidence at protein level: Swiss-Prot protein existence level 1. Extracellular Nef protein targets CD4(+) T-lymphocytes for apoptosis by interacting with CXCR4 surface receptors (PubMed:14990729). From Human immunodeficiency virus type 1 group M subtype B (isolate BRU/LAI) (HIV-1).
   4545..4802    +  LTR            5' LTR (truncated): truncated 5' long terminal repeat (LTR) from HIV-1
   4849..4974    +  misc_feature   HIV-1 Ψ: packaging signal of human immunodeficiency virus type 1
   4958..5296    +  CDS            HIV-1 gag (fragment): gag protein from human immunodeficiency virus 1; gag
   5471..5704    +  misc_feature   RRE: The Rev response element (RRE) of HIV-1 allows for Rev-dependent mRNA export from the nucleus to the cytoplasm.
   6081..6181    +  CDS            Rev (fragment): human immunodeficiency virus 1 (HIV-1) Rev protein; rev; enhances nuclear export of unspliced and incompletely spliced viral mRNAs
   6196..6311    +  misc_feature   cPPT/CTS: central polypurine tract and central termination sequence of HIV-1 (lacking the first T)
   6389..6600    +  promoter       EF-1α core promoter: core promoter for human elongation factor EF-1α
   6601..7539    +  intron         EF-1α intron A: intron upstream of the start codon of human EF-1α
   7555..7968    +  CDS            FAM136A: F136A_HUMAN - Experimental evidence at protein level: Swiss-Prot protein existence level 1. From Homo sapiens (Human).
   7969..7985    +  CDS            3xFLAG (fragment): three tandem FLAG® epitope tags, followed by an enterokinase cleavage site
   8132..8693    +  misc_feature   IRES: internal ribosome entry site (IRES) of the encephalomyocarditis virus (EMCV)
   8696..110     +  CDS            hph (across the origin): KHYB_ECOLX - Experimental evidence at protein level: Swiss-Prot protein existence level 1. The aminoglycoside phosphotransferases achieve inactivation of their antibiotic substrates by phosphorylation. Only phosphorylates hygromycin and closely related compounds such as demethyl analogs and destomycin. From Escherichia coli.
