[The description below was written by a language model from this plasmid's Addgene catalogue record and pLannotate feature annotations shown in this document.]
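Description:
pLV-FAM136A-WT-3xFLAG-hygro is an HIV-1-based lentiviral transfer plasmid for overexpressing wild-type human FAM136A in mammalian cells, built on the pLV-EF1a-IRES-Hygro backbone. It is propagated in E. coli through a high-copy ColE1/pUC-type origin and selected with ampicillin via the β-lactamase gene. The sequenced record is 9,608 nt. A recombination-tolerant bacterial strain is listed for growth, consistent with the repeated LTR sequences in the plasmid.

The viral portion carries the elements needed for packaging and transduction. An upstream LTR is followed by the Ψ packaging signal with an adjoining gag fragment, the Rev response element for Rev-dependent nuclear export of the genomic RNA, and the cPPT/CTS, which aids nuclear import of the reverse-transcribed genome. Both LTR regions are annotated by the software as truncated LTRs with flanking nef fragments, so the table alone does not settle the exact LTR configuration.

Between the LTRs, the EF-1α core promoter together with its intron A drives a single bicistronic transcript. The first cistron is the FAM136A coding sequence fused at its C terminus to a 3xFLAG epitope. The annotation tool recognises only a short fragment of the tag, which may reflect a sequence variant rather than a truncation. An EMCV IRES then directs translation of the hygromycin phosphotransferase gene (hph), linking drug resistance to transgene expression. A WPRE downstream enhances transcript stability and expression.

The construct is suited to generating stably transduced, hygromycin-selected cell lines expressing FLAG-tagged FAM136A for detection, immunoprecipitation or complementation experiments. It was deposited in connection with work on oxidative phosphorylation genes and a mitochondrial origin of familial Ménière's disease.
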