Addgene plasmid #244880: pLV-FAM136A-WT-3xFLAG-hygro
Purpose: Overexpression of wild-type human FAM136A
Depositing lab: Alexis Jourdain. Depositing organization: Universite de Lausanne (UNIL). Publication: An updated inventory of genes essential for oxidative phosphorylation identifies a mitochondrial origin in familial Meniere's disease. Harhai M, Foged MM, Zarges C, Landoni JC, Chollet S, Simonelli M, Recazens E, Lisci M, Laban N, Manley S, Riemer J, Lopez-Escamez JA, Lysakowski A, Jourdain AA. Cell Rep. 2025 Jul 25;44(8):116069. doi: 10.1016/j.celrep.2025.116069. PubMed 40714634.
Backbone
  Vector backbone: pLV-EF1a-IRES-Hygro
  Backbone manufacturer: Tobias Meyer (Addgene #85134)
  Vector type: Mammalian Expression, Lentiviral
  Selectable markers: Hygromycin
Growth in bacteria
  Bacterial resistance: Ampicillin, 100 μg/mL
  Growth temperature: 37°C
  Growth strain: NEB Stable
  Copy number: High Copy
Gene/Insert
  Gene/Insert name: FAM136A
  Species: H. sapiens (human)
  Entrez Gene: FAM136A
  Promoter: EF1a
  Tag / fusion protein: 3xFLAG (C terminal on insert)
  Cloning method: Restriction Enzyme; 5′ cloning site Unknown (unknown if destroyed)
Resource information
  A portion of this plasmid was derived from a plasmid made by: Integrated DNA Technologies
Terms and licenses: Academic/Nonprofit Terms; Industry Terms: Not Available to Industry
How to cite: pLV-FAM136A-WT-3xFLAG-hygro was a gift from Alexis Jourdain (Addgene plasmid # 244880 ; http://n2t.net/addgene:244880 ; RRID:Addgene_244880)
